Addgene plasmid #66060: pJ02B2Rm_EF
Purpose: MoClo Transcriptional Unit: FACS Standard Color Controls - High RFP expression cassette - Ampicillin plasmid [E:J23102:B:BCD2:C:E1010m:D:B0015:F]
Depositing lab: Douglas Densmore. Depositing organization: Boston University Main Campus. Publication: CIDAR MoClo: Improved MoClo Assembly Standard and New E. coli Part Library Enable Rapid Combinatorial Design for Synthetic and Traditional Biology. Iverson SV, Haddock TL, Beal J, Densmore DM. ACS Synth Biol. 2016 Jan 15;5(1):99-103. doi: 10.1021/acssynbio.5b00124. Epub 2015 Nov 4. PubMed 26479688.
Backbone
  Vector backbone: DVA
  Vector type: Synthetic Biology
Growth in bacteria
  Bacterial resistance: Ampicillin, 100 μg/mL
  Growth temperature: 37°C
  Growth strain: DH5alpha
  Copy number: Unknown
Gene/Insert
  Gene/Insert name: FACS Controls (alt name: Transcriptional Unit)
  Species: Synthetic
  Cloning method: Unknown
Terms and licenses: Academic/Nonprofit Terms; Industry Terms: Not Available to Industry
How to cite: pJ02B2Rm_EF was a gift from Douglas Densmore (Addgene plasmid # 66060 ; http://n2t.net/addgene:66060 ; RRID:Addgene_66060)
