[The description below was written by a language model from this plasmid's Addgene catalogue record and pLannotate feature annotations shown in this document.]
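Description:
pJ02B2Rm_EF is a small (about 3 kb) synthetic-biology plasmid from the CIDAR MoClo system for E. coli, consisting of a single assembled transcriptional unit in the ampicillin-resistant destination vector backbone DVA. It is propagated in standard cloning strains through a ColE1/pMB1-type origin of replication. The feature annotation labels this origin high-copy, although the catalogue entry lists copy number as unknown. Selection relies on the β-lactamase gene (AmpR) driven by its own bla promoter. BioBrick prefix and suffix sequences and a putative bacterial terminator flank the insertion region and come from the backbone.

The payload is a constitutive red fluorescent protein expression cassette whose composition is given in the MoClo notation of the record. It comprises the Anderson-family promoter J23102, the bicistronic design translation initiation element BCD2, the RFP coding part E1010m, and the double terminator B0015. The letters E, B, C, D and F denote the fusion sites that join the parts, and the outer E and F sites define the position this unit would take in a higher-level multi-gene assembly. The automated annotation agrees with this layout. It finds a short fragment matching the related J23119 consensus promoter, which fits an Anderson-series variant. It also identifies an mRFP1 open reading frame, followed by the rrnB T1 and T7Te terminators that together make up B0015. The BCD2 element falls in the unannotated gap between the promoter and the coding sequence.

The record describes the plasmid as a standard colour control for FACS that gives high RFP expression. It therefore serves as a single-colour reference for flow cytometry calibration and compensation when characterising MoClo-built genetic circuits.
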