Features (pLannotate 1.2.2; 10 found; start..end, strand, type, name):
      5..29      +  promoter       J23119(SpeI) promoter (fragment): bacterial promoter (Registry of Standard Biological Parts BBa J23119) modified to end with an SpeI site
    132..806     +  CDS            mRFP1: mRFP1 is a basic (constitutively fluorescent) red fluorescent protein published in 2002, derived from Discosoma sp.. It is reported to be a somewhat slowly-maturing monomer with low acid sensitivity.
    825..896     +  terminator     rrnB T1 terminator: transcription terminator T1 from the E. coli rrnB gene
    912..939     +  terminator     T7Te terminator: phage T7 early transcription terminator
    957..977     +  misc_feature   BioBrick suffix: universal suffix for all parts
   1154..1742    -  rep_origin     ori: high-copy-number ColE1/pMB1/pBR322/pUC origin of replication
   1913..2773    -  CDS            AmpR: β-lactamase; bla; confers resistance to ampicillin, carbenicillin, and related antibiotics
   2774..2878    -  promoter       AmpR promoter: bla
   2968..3011    -  terminator     bacterial terminator: putative bacterial transcription terminator
   3014..3035    +  misc_feature   BioBrick prefix: BioBrick prefix for parts that do not start with "ATG"
>Addgene plasmid #66060 | pJ02B2Rm_EF | depositor full sequence | sequence record 114411 | pJ02B2Rm_EF sequence 3049 bps
GCTTTTGACAGCTAGCTCAGTCCTAGGTACTGTGCTAGCTACTGGGCCCAAGTTCACTTAAAAAGGAGAT
CAACAATGAAAGCAATTTTCGTACTGAAACATCTTAATCATGCTAAGGAGGTTTTCTAATGATGGCTTCC
TCCGAGGATGTTATCAAAGAGTTCATGCGTTTCAAAGTTCGTATGGAAGGTTCCGTTAACGGTCACGAGT
TCGAAATCGAAGGTGAAGGTGAAGGTCGTCCGTACGAAGGTACCCAGACCGCTAAACTGAAAGTTACCAA
AGGTGGTCCGCTGCCGTTCGCTTGGGACATCCTGTCCCCGCAGTTCCAGTACGGTTCCAAAGCTTACGTT
AAACACCCGGCTGACATCCCGGACTACCTGAAACTGTCCTTCCCGGAAGGTTTCAAATGGGAACGTGTTA
TGAACTTCGAAGATGGTGGTGTTGTTACCGTTACCCAGGACTCCTCCCTGCAAGACGGTGAGTTCATCTA
CAAAGTTAAACTGCGTGGTACCAACTTCCCGTCCGACGGTCCGGTTATGCAGAAAAAAACCATGGGTTGG
GAAGCTTCCACCGAACGTATGTACCCGGAGGATGGTGCTCTGAAAGGTGAAATCAAAATGCGTCTGAAAC
TGAAAGACGGTGGTCACTACGACGCTGAAGTTAAAACCACCTACATGGCTAAAAAACCGGTTCAGCTGCC
GGGTGCTTACAAAACCGACATCAAACTGGACATCACCTCCCACAACGAGGACTACACCATCGTTGAACAG
TACGAACGTGCTGAAGGTCGTCACTCCACCGGTGCTTAATAAAGGTCCAGGCATCAAATAAAACGAAAGG
CTCAGTCGAAAGACTGGGCCTTTCGTTTTATCTGTTGTTTGTCGGTGAACGCTCTCTACTAGAGTCACAC
TGGCTCACCTTCGGGTGGGCCTTTCTGCGTTTATACGCTAGAGACCTACTAGTAGCGGCCGCTGCAGGCT
TCCTCGCTCACTGACTCGCTGCGCTCGGTCGTTCGGCTGCGGCGAGCGGTATCAGCTCACTCAAAGGCGG
TAATACGGTTATCCACAGAATCAGGGGATAACGCAGGAAAGAACATGTGAGCAAAAGGCCAGCAAAAGGC
CAGGAACCGTAAAAAGGCCGCGTTGCTGGCGTTTTTCCACAGGCTCCGCCCCCCTGACGAGCATCACAAA
AATCGACGCTCAAGTCAGAGGTGGCGAAACCCGACAGGACTATAAAGATACCAGGCGTTTCCCCCTGGAA
GCTCCCTCGTGCGCTCTCCTGTTCCGACCCTGCCGCTTACCGGATACCTGTCCGCCTTTCTCCCTTCGGG
AAGCGTGGCGCTTTCTCATAGCTCACGCTGTAGGTATCTCAGTTCGGTGTAGGTCGTTCGCTCCAAGCTG
GGCTGTGTGCACGAACCCCCCGTTCAGCCCGACCGCTGCGCCTTATCCGGTAACTATCGTCTTGAGTCCA
ACCCGGTAAGACACGACTTATCGCCACTGGCAGCAGCCACTGGTAACAGGATTAGCAGAGCGAGGTATGT
AGGCGGTGCTACAGAGTTCTTGAAGTGGTGGCCTAACTACGGCTACACTAGAAGAACAGTATTTGGTATC
TGCGCTCTGCTGAAGCCAGTTACCTTCGGAAAAAGAGTTGGTAGCTCTTGATCCGGCAAACAAACCACCG
CTGGTAGCGGTGGTTTTTTTGTTTGCAAGCAGCAGATTACGCGCAGAAAAAAAGGATCTCAAGAAGATCC
TTTGATCTTTTCTACGGGGTCTGACGCTCAGTGGAACGAAAACTCACGTTAAGGGATTTTGGTCATGAGA
TTATCAAAAAGGATCTTCACCTAGATCCTTTTAAATTAAAAATGAAGTTTTAAATCAATCTAAAGTATAT
ATGAGTAAACTTGGTCTGACAGTTACCAATGCTTAATCAGTGAGGCACCTATCTCAGCGATCTGTCTATT
TCGTTCATCCATAGTTGCCTGACTCCCCGTCGTGTAGATAACTACGATACGGGAGGGCTTACCATCTGGC
CCCAGTGCTGCAATGATACCGCGCGACCCACGCTCACCGGCTCCAGATTTATCAGCAATAAACCAGCCAG
CCGGAAGGGCCGAGCGCAGAAGTGGTCCTGCAACTTTATCCGCCTCCATCCAGTCTATTAATTGTTGCCG
GGAAGCTAGAGTAAGTAGTTCGCCAGTTAATAGTTTGCGCAACGTTGTTGCCATTGCTACAGGCATCGTG
GTGTCACGCTCGTCGTTTGGTATGGCTTCATTCAGCTCCGGTTCCCAACGATCAAGGCGAGTTACATGAT
CCCCCATGTTGTGCAAAAAAGCGGTTAGCTCCTTCGGTCCTCCGATCGTTGTCAGAAGTAAGTTGGCCGC
AGTGTTATCACTCATGGTTATGGCAGCACTGCATAATTCTCTTACTGTCATGCCATCCGTAAGATGCTTT
TCTGTGACTGGTGAGTACTCAACCAAGTCATTCTGAGAATAGTGTATGCGGCGACCGAGTTGCTCTTGCC
CGGCGTCAATACGGGATAATACCGCGCCACATAGCAGAACTTTAAAAGTGCTCATCATTGGAAAACGTTC
TTCGGGGCGAAAACTCTCAAGGATCTTACCGCTGTTGAGATCCAGTTCGATGTAACCCACTCGTGCACCC
AACTGATCTTCAGCATCTTTTACTTTCACCAGCGTTTCTGGGTGAGCAAAAACAGGAAGGCAAAATGCCG
CAAAAAAGGGAATAAGGGCGACACGGAAATGTTGAATACTCATACTCTTCCTTTTTCAATATTATTGAAG
CATTTATCAGGGTTATTGTCTCATGAGCGGATACATATTTGAATGTATTTAGAAAAATAAACAAATAGGG
GTTCCGCGCACATTTCCCCGAAAAGTGCCACCTGACGTCTAAGAAACCATTATTATCATGACATTAACCT
ATAAAAATAGGCGTATCACGAGGCAGAATTTCAGATAAAAAAAATCCTTAGCTTTCGCTAAGGATGATTT
CTGGAATTCGCGGCCGCTTCTAGAGACTAGTGGGTCTCA
