>Addgene plasmid #66060 | pJ02B2Rm_EF | addgene partial sequence | sequence record 114410 | MoCloR 5'-gccacctgacgtctaagaaacc-3'
ATAGGCGTATCACGAGGCAGAATTTCAGATAAAAAAAATCCTTAGCTTTCGCTAAGGATGATTTCTGGAA
TTCGCGGCCGCTTCTAGAGACTAGTGGGTCTCAGCTTTTGACAGCTAGCTCAGTCCTAGGTACTGTGCTA
GCTACTGGGCCCAAGTTCACTTAAAAAGGAGATCAACAATGAAAGCAATTTTCGTACTGAAACATCTTAA
TCATGCTAAGGAGGTTTTCTAATGATGGCTTCCTCCGAGGATGTTATCAAAGAGTTCATGCGTTTCAAAG
TTCGTATGGAAGGTTCCGTTAACGGTCACGAGTTCGAAATCGAAGGTGAAGGTGAAGGTCGTCCGTACGA
AGGTACCCAGACCGCTAAACTGAAAGTTACCAAAGGTGGTCCGCTGCCGTTCGCTTGGGACATCCTGTCC
CCGCAGTTCCAGTACGGTTCCAAAGCTTACGTTAAACACCCGGCTGACATCCCGGACTACCTGAAACTGT
CCTTCCCGGAAGGTTTCAAATGGGAACGTGTTATGAACTTCGAAGATGGTGGTGTTGTTACCGTTACCCA
GGACTCCTCCCTGCAAGACGGTGAGTTCATCTACAAAGTTAAACTGCGTGGTACCAACTTCCCGTCCGAC
GGTCCGGTTATGCAGAAAAAAACCATGGGTTGGGAAGCTTCCACCGAACGTATGTACCCGGAGGATGGTG
CTCTGAAAGGTGAAATCAAAATGCGTCTGAAACTGAAAGACGGTGGTCACTACGACGCTGAAGTTAAA
