>Addgene plasmid #66060 | pJ02B2Rm_EF | addgene partial sequence | sequence record 114942 | ColEterm 5'-agctgataccgctcgccgcagccgaacg-3'
AGCCTGCAGCGGCCGCTACTAGTAGGTCTCTAGCGTATAAACGCAGAAAGGCCCACCCGAAGGTGAGCCA
GTGTGACTCTAGTAGAGAGCGTTCACCGACAAACAACAGATAAAACGAAAGGCCCAGTCTTTCGACTGAG
CCTTTCGTTTTATTTGATGCCTGGACCTTTATTAAGCACCGGTGGAGTGACGACCTTCAGCACGTTCGTA
CTGTTCAACGATGGTGTAGTCCTCGTTGTGGGAGGTGATGTCCAGTTTGATGTCGGTTTTGTAAGCACCC
GGCAGCTGAACCGGTTTTTTAGCCATGTAGGTGGTTTTAACTTCAGCGTCGTAGTGACCACCGTCTTTCA
GTTTCAGACGCATTTTGATTTCACCTTTCAGAGCACCATCCTCCGGGTACATACGTTCGGTGGAAGCTTC
CCAACCCATGGTTTTTTTCTGCATAACCGGACCGTCGGACGGGAAGTTGGTACCACGCAGTTTAACTTTG
TAGATGAACTCACCGTCTTGCAGGGAGGAGTCCTGGGTAACGGTAACAACACCACCATCTTCGAAGTTCA
TAACACGTTCCCATTTGAAACCTTCCGGGAAGGACAGTTTCAGGTAGTCCGGGATGTCAGCCGGGTGTTT
AACGTAAGCTTTGGAACCGTACTGGAACTGCGGGGACAGGATGTCCCAAGCGAACGGCAGCGGACCACCT
TTGGTAACTTTCAGTTTAGCGGTCTGGGTACCTTCGTACGGACGACCTTCACCTTCACCTTCGATTTCGA
ACTCGTGACCGTTAACGGAACCTTCCATACGAACTTTGAAACGCATGAACTCTTTGATAACATCCTCGGA
GGAAGCCATCATTAGAA
